>Addgene plasmid #67772 | Kohinoor-Vimentin/pcDNA3 | depositor partial sequence | sequence record 117902 | Kohinoor
ATGAGTGTGATTAAACCAGACATGAAGATCAAGCTGCGTATGGAAGGCGCTGTAAATGGACACCCGTTCG
CGATTGAAGGAGTTGGCCTTGGGAAGCCTTTCGAGGGAAAACAGAGTATGGACCTTAAAGTCAAAGAAGG
CGGACCTCTGCCTTTCGCCTATGACATCTTGACAATGGCCTTCTGTTACGGCAACAGGGTATTCGCCAAA
TACCCAGAAAATATAGTAGATTATTTCAAGCAGTCGTTTCCTGAGGGCTACTCTTGGGAACGAAGCATGA
TTTACGAAGACGGGGGCATTTGTATCGCGACAAACGACATAACCCTGGATGGTGACTGTTATATCTATGA
AATTCGATTTGATGGTGTGAACTTTCCTGCCAATGGTCCAGTTATGCAGAAGAGGACTGTGAAATGGGAG
CCATCCACTGAGAAATTGTATGTGCGTGATGGAGTGCTGAAGAGCGATGGCAATTACGCTCTGTCGCTTG
AAGGAGGTGGCCACTACCGATGTGACTCCAAAACTACTTATAAAGCTAAGAAGGTTGTCCAGTTGCCAGA
CTATCACGATGTGGTCCACCACATTGAGATTAAAAGCCACGACAGAGATTACAGTAATGTTAATCTGCAT
GAGCATGCCGAAGCGCATTCTGGGCTGCCGAGGCAGGCCAAGTAA
