>Addgene plasmid #67772 | Kohinoor-Vimentin/pcDNA3 | addgene partial sequence | sequence record 123325 | CMV-F 5'-CGCAAATGGGCGGTAGGCGTG-3'
ACTAGAGAACCCACTGCTTACTGGCTTATCGAAATTAATACGACTCACTATAGGGAGACCCAAGCTTGCC
ACCATGTCCACCAGGTCCGTGTCCTCGTCCTCCTACCGCAGGATGTTCGGCGGCCCGGGCACCGCGAGCC
GGCCGAGCTCCAGCCGGAGCTACGTGACTACGTCCACCCGCACCTACAGCCTGGGCAGCGCGCTGCGCCC
CAGCACCAGCCGCAGCCTCTACGCCTCGTCCCCGGGCGGCGTGTATGCCACGCGCTCCTCTGCCGTGCGC
CTGCGGAGCAGCGTGCCCGGGGTGCGGCTCCTGCAGGACTCGGTGGACTTCTCGCTGGCCGACGCCATCA
ACACCGAGTTCAAGAACACCCGCACCAACGAGAAGGTGGAGCTGCAGGAGCTGAATGACCGCTTCGCCAA
CTACATCGACAAGGTGCGCTTCCTGGAGCAGCAGAATAAGATCCTGCTGGCCGAGCTCGAGCAGCTCAAG
GGCCAAGGCAAGTCGCGCCTGGGGGACCTCTACGAGGAGGAGATGCGGGAGCTGCGCCGGCAGGTGGACC
AGCTAACCAACGACAAAGCCCGCGTCGAGGTGGAGCGCGACAACCTGGCCGAGGACATCATGCGCCTCCG
GGAGAAATTGCAGGAGGAGATGCTTCAGAGAGAGGAAGCCGAAAACACCCTGCAATCTTTCAGACAGGAT
GTTGACAATGCGTCTCTGGCACGTCTTGACCTTGAACGCAAAGTGGAATCTTTGCAAGAAGAGATTGCCT
TTTTGAAGAAACTCCACGAAGAGGAAATCCAGGAGCTGCAGGCTCAGATTCAGGAACAGCATGTCCAAAT
CGATGTGGATGTTTCCAAGCCTGACCTCACGGCTGCCCTGCGTGACGTA
