>Addgene plasmid #67772 | Kohinoor-Vimentin/pcDNA3 | addgene partial sequence | sequence record 123326 | BGH-rev 5'-TAGAAGGCACAGTCGAGG-3'
CTATAGAATAGGGCCCTCTAGATGCATGCTCGAGCGGCCGCCAGTGTGATGGATATCTGCAGAATTCTTA
CTTGGCCTGCCTCGGCAGCCCAGAATGCGCTTCGGCATGCTCATGCAGATTAACATTACTGTAATCTCTG
TCGTGGCTTTTAATCTCAATGTGGTGGACCACATCGTGATAGTCTGGCAACTGGACAACCTTCTTAGCTT
TATAAGTAGTTTTGGAGTCACATCGGTAGTGGCCACCTCCTTCAAGCGACAGAGCGTAGTTGCCATCGCT
CTTCAGCACTCCATCACGCACATACAATTTCTCAGTGGATGGCTCCCATTTCACAGTCCTCTTCTGCATA
ACTGGACCATTGGCAGGAAAGTTCACACCATCAAATCGAATTTCATAGATATAACAGTCACCATCCAGGG
TTATGTCGTTTGTCGCGATACAAATGCCCCCGTCTTCGTAAATCATGCTTCGTTCCCAAGAGTAGCCCTC
AGGAAACGACTGCTTGAAATAATCTACTATATTTTCTGGGTATTTGGCGAATACCCTGTTGCCGTAACAG
AAGGCCATTGTCAAGATGTCATAGGCGAAAGGCAGAGGTCCGCCTTCTTTGACTTTAAGGTCCATACTCT
GTTTTCCCTCGAAAGGCTTCCCAAGGCCAACTCCTTCAATCGCGAACGGGTGTCCATTTACAGCGCCTTC
CATACGCAGCTTGATCTTCATGTCTGGTTTAATCACACTCATGGATCCACCGCTGCCACCGCCACCGCTG
CCACCGCCACCGCTGCCGGTACCTTCAAGGTCATCGTGATGCTGAGAAGTTTCGTTGATAACCTGTCCAT
CTCTAGTTTC
