[The description below was written by a language model from this plasmid's Addgene catalogue record.]
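Description:
Kohinoor-Vimentin/pcDNA3 is a mammalian expression plasmid built on the commercial pcDNA3 backbone. It is propagated in E. coli as a high-copy plasmid under ampicillin selection. No feature table accompanies the record, so other backbone elements are not itemised. pcDNA3 vectors generally carry a polyadenylation signal downstream of the cloning site and a neomycin resistance cassette for selecting stable mammalian lines, but these are not confirmed here.

The insert, placed between HindIII and EcoRI sites (the record does not say whether these sites survive), is a synthetic open reading frame fusing the fluorescent protein Kohinoor to vimentin, driven by the strong constitutive CMV promoter. The record lists vimentin as the N-terminal fusion partner, which would place Kohinoor at the C-terminal end of the chimera, even though the construct name gives the parts in the opposite order. The record gives no linker details and does not state the species of the vimentin sequence. Vimentin is an intermediate filament protein, so the fusion directs the fluorophore into the cytoskeletal filament network of transfected cells.

According to the associated publication title, Kohinoor is a fast, positively photoswitchable fluorescent protein developed for RESOLFT nanoscopy at very low laser power. Positive switching means that the light used to excite fluorescence also drives the protein into its bright state. Targeting it to vimentin gives thin, well-defined filaments, which are a common test structure for judging resolution. The construct is therefore suited to labelling intermediate filaments in mammalian cells for super-resolution imaging and for demonstrating the protein's photoswitching in cells.
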