Addgene plasmid #67772: Kohinoor-Vimentin/pcDNA3
Purpose: Vimentin-targeted Kohinoor for mammalian cell expression
Depositing lab: Takeharu Nagai. Depositing organization: The University of Osaka. Publication: A fast- and positively photoswitchable fluorescent protein for ultralow-laser-power RESOLFT nanoscopy. Tiwari DK, Arai Y, Yamanaka M, Matsuda T, Agetsuma M, Nakano M, Fujita K, Nagai T. Nat Methods. 2015 Jun;12(6):515-8. doi: 10.1038/nmeth.3362. Epub 2015 Apr 20. PubMed 25894946.
Backbone
  Vector backbone: pcDNA3
  Backbone manufacturer: Invitrogen
  Vector type: Mammalian Expression
Growth in bacteria
  Bacterial resistance: Ampicillin, 100 μg/mL
  Growth temperature: 37°C
  Growth strain: XL10 Gold
  Copy number: High Copy
Gene/Insert
  Gene/Insert name: Kohinoor-Vimentin
  Species: Synthetic
  Promoter: CMV
  Tag / fusion protein: Vimentin (N terminal on insert)
  Cloning method: Restriction Enzyme; 5′ cloning site HindIII (unknown if destroyed); 3′ cloning site EcoRI (unknown if destroyed)
  Sequencing primers: 5′ GAAATTAATACGACTCACTATAGGG; 3′ TAGAAGGCACAGTCGAGG
Terms and licenses: Academic/Nonprofit Terms; Industry Terms: Not Available to Industry
How to cite: Kohinoor-Vimentin/pcDNA3 was a gift from Takeharu Nagai (Addgene plasmid # 67772 ; http://n2t.net/addgene:67772 ; RRID:Addgene_67772)
